>Addgene plasmid #178336 | pAAV.GFAP.iGluSnFR3.v857.PDGFR | addgene full sequence | sequence record 350417 | Addgene NGS Result
CCGAAAAGTGCCACCTAAATTGTAAGCGTTAATATTTTGTTAAAATTCGCGTTAAATTTTTGTTAAATCA
GCTCATTTTTTAACCAATAGGCCGAAATCGGCAAAATCCCTTATAAATCAAAAGAATAGACCGAGATAGG
GT
[37 nt withheld, positions 143-179]
AAAGAACGTGGACTCCAACGTCAAAGG
[49 nt withheld, positions 207-255]
T
[91 nt withheld, positions 257-347]
G
[124 nt withheld, positions 349-472]
CCCATTCGCCATTCAGGCTGCGCAACTGTTGGGAAGGGCGATCGGTGCGGGCCTCTTCGCTATTACGCCA
GCTGCGCGCTCGCTCGCTCACTGAGGCCGCCCGGGCAAAGCCCGGGCGTCGGGCGACCTTTGGTCGCCCG
GCCTCAGTGAGCGAGCGAGCGCGCAGAGAGGGAGTGGCCAACTCCATCACTAGGGGTTCCTTGTAGTTAA
TGATTAACCCGCCATGCTACTTATCTACGTAGCCATGCTCTAGGAAGATCGTAGGTTAATTAATAACATA
TCCTGGTGTGGAGTAGGGGACGCTGCTCTGACAGAGGCTCGGGGGCCTGAGCTGGCTCTGTGAGCTGGGG
AGGAGGCAGACAGCCAGGCCTTTGTCTGCAAGCAGACCTGGCAGCATTGGGCTGGCCGCCCCCCAGGGCC
TCCTCTTCATGCCCAGTGAATGACTCACCTTGGCACAGACACAATGTTCGGGGTGGGCACAGTGCCTGCT
TCCCGCCGCACCCCAGCCCCCCTCAAATGCCTTCCGAGAAGCCCATTGAGCAGGGGGCTTGCATTGCACC
CCAGCCTGACAGCCTGGCATCTTGGGATAAAAGCAGCACAGCCCCCTAGGGGCTGCCCTTGCTGTGTGGC
GCCACCGGCGGTGGAGAACAAGGCTCTATTCAGCCTGTGCCCAGGAAAGGGGATCAGGGGATGCCCAGGC
ATGGACAGTGGGTGGCAGGGGGGGAGAGGAGGGCTGTCTGCTTCCCAGAAGTCCAAGGACACAAATGGGT
GAGGGGAGAGCTCTCCCCATAGCTGGGCTGCGGCCCAACCCCACCCCCTCAGGCTATGCCAGGGGGTGTT
GCCAGGGGCACCCGGGCATCGCCAGTCTAGCCCACTCCTTCATAAAGCCCTCGCATCCCAGGAGCGAGCA
GAGCCAGAGCAGGTTGGAGAGGAGACGCATCACCTCCGCTGCTCGCGGGGATCCCGCCACCATGGAGACA
GACACACTCCTGCTATGGGTACTGCTGCTCTGGGTTCCAGGTTCCACTGGTGACAGATCTGGGTCCGCCG
CCGGAAGTACTCTTGATAAGATCGCTAAAAATGGTGTAATTGTTGTCGGCCACCGAGACTCTTCTGTGCC
ATTCAGCTATTATGATTCTCAACACAAAGTGGTGGGCTATTCACAAGAGTATTCTAACGCCATTGTTGAA
GCAGTTAAGAAGAAGTTGAATAAACCAGACCTTCAAGTAAAACTCATTCCTATAACATCCCAAAACCGCA
TACCTCTCTTGCAAAACGGCACTTACGATTTCGAGTGTGGGAGCACTACTAATAATGTCGAACGCCAGAA
ACAAGCCGCATTCTCCGACACCATCTTCGTGGTGGGCACTCGACTGTTGACAAAGAAAGGCGGTGATATT
AAGGATTTCGCAAATCTGAAGGATAAGGCAGTCGTGGTCACCAGCGGGACCACCTCAGAAGTACTCCTTA
ATAAACTCAATGAAGAACAAAAGATGAATATGCGAATCATCTCTGCTAAGGACCACGGTGACTCTTTTCG
CACATTGGAAAGTGGGCGCGCCGTAGCATTTATGATGGACGACTCTCTGCTCGCTGGCGAGCGCGCCAAA
GCCAAAAAACCAGACGACTGGGAAATTGTAGGTAAACCTCAAAGCCAAGAGGCATATGGCTGCATGTTGA
GAAAAGATGACCCCCAATTCAAGAAACTGATGGACGACACTATAGCTCAGGTCCAGACTTCAGGGGAAGC
TGAGAAGTGGTTTGATAAATGGTTCAAGAACCCAATCTTGGTAAATCATACCGTTTATATTACCGCTGAC
AAACAAAAGAATGGGATAAAGGCAAATTTCAAGATTCACCATAACGTAGAGGATGGAAGCGTGCAGTTGG
CAGACCATTATCAACAGAATACCCCTATTGGCGACGGACCCGTGCTCCTCCCTGACAACCACTACTTGTC
CTATCAAAGTGTTCTCTCAAAGGACCCCAATGAGAAGCGAGACCACATGGTACTTCTCGAATTCGTTACC
GCCACCGGGAATTCACTTGGCATGGATGAATTGTATAAGGGGGGTACTGGCGGCAGCATGTCCAAGGGTG
AGGAGCTTTTTACCGGAGTAGTACCAATTCTCGTTGAACTTGACGGAGACGTCAACGGGCACAAGTTTAG
CGTACGAGGTGAGGGGGAGGGTGATGCAACCAACGGTAAACTTACTCTCAAATTCATATGCACTACCGGA
AAGCTGCCAGTACCTTGGCCAACACTGGTCACTACCCTCTCCTATGGCGTTCAATGTTTTGCTCGATACC
CTGACCACATGAAACAGCATGACTTCTTTAAATCAGCCATGCCTGAAGGGTATGTCCAGGAGCGGACTAT
ATCATTTAAAGACGATGGAACCTATAAGACTCGGGCTGAAGTGAAGCTCGAGGGTGACACATTGGTTAAT
CGGATCGAGCTTAAGGGCATAGATTTTAAAGAAGATGGTAATATTCTTGGCCACAAATTGGAGTACAATT
TTAATAATCCTTTGAACATGAACTTTGAGCTCTCCGATGAAATGAAGGCACTCTTTAAAGAGCCAAACGA
CAAAGCTCTGAAACTGCAGGTCGACGAACAAAAACTCATCTCAGAAGAGGATCTGAATGCTGTGGGCCAG
GACACGCAGGAGGTCATCGTGGTGCCACACTCCTTGCCCTTTAAGGTGGTGGTGATCTCAGCCATCCTGG
CCCTGGTGGTGCTCACCATCATCTCCCTTATCATCCTCATCATGCTTTGGCAGAAGAAGCCACGTTAGAA
GCTTTTCGAATTAGCTTATCATAATCAACCTCTGGATTACAAAATTTGTGAAAGATTGACTGGTATTCTT
AACTATGTTGCTCCTTTTACGCTATGTGGATACGCTGCTTTAATGCCTTTGTATCATGCTATTGCTTCCC
GTATGGCTTTCATTTTCTCCTCCTTGTATAAATCCTGGTTGCTGTCTCTTTATGAGGAGTTGTGGCCCGT
TGTCAGGCAACGTGGCGTGGTGTGCACTGTGTTTGCTGACGCAACCCCCACTGGTTGGGGCATTGCCACC
ACCTGTCAGCTCCTTTCCGGGACTTTCGCTTTCCCCCTCCCTATTGCCACGGCGGAACTCATCGCCGCCT
GCCTTGCCCGCTGCTGGACAGGGGCTCGGCTGTTGGGCACTGACAATTCCGTGGTGTTGTCGGGGAAATC
ATCGTCCTTTCCTTGGCTGCTCGCCTGTGTTGCCACCTGGATTCTGCGCGGGACGTCCTTCTGCTACGTC
CCTTCGGCCCTCAATCCAGCGGACCTTCCTTCCCGCGGCCTGCTGCCGGCTCTGCGGCCTCTTCCGCGTC
TTCGCCTTCGCCCTCAGACGAGTCGGATCTCCCTTTGGGCCGCCTCCCCGCATCGGAGGCCGCTTCGAGC
AGACATGATAAGATACATTGATGAGTTTGGACAAACCACAACTAGAATGCAGTGAAAAAAATGCTTTATT
TGTGAAATTTGTGATGCTATTGCTTTATTTGTAACCATTATAAGCTGCAATAAACAAGTTAACAACAACA
ATTGCATTCATTTTATGTTTCAGGTTCAGGGGGAGATGTGGGAGGTTTTTTAAAGCAAGTAAAACCTCTA
CAAATGTGGTAAAATCGATAAGGATCTTCCTAGAGCATGGCTACGTAGATAAGTAGCATGGCGGGTTAAT
CATTAACTACAAGGAACCCCTAGTGATGGAGTTGGCCACTCCCTCTCTGCGCGCTCGCTCGCTCACTGAG
GCCGGGCGACCAAAGGTCGCCCGACGCCCGGGCTTTGCCCGGGCGGCCTCAGTGAGCGAGCGAGCGCGCA
GCTGCATTAATGAATCGGCCAACGCGCGGGGAGAGGCGGTTTGCGTATTGGGCGCTCTTCCGCTTCCTCG
CTCACTGACTCGCTGCGCTCGGTCGTTCGGCTGCGGCGAGCGGTATCAGCTCACTCAAAGGCGGTAATAC
GGTTATCCACAGAATCAGGGGATAACGCAGGAAAGAACATGTGAGCAAAAGGCCAGCAAAAGGCCAGGAA
CCGTAAAAAGGCCGCGTTGCTGGCGTTTTTCCATAGGCTCCGCCCCCCTGACGAGCATCACAAAAATCGA
CGCTCAAGTCAGAGGTGGCGAAACCCGACAGGACTATAAAGATACCAGGCGTTTCCCCCTGGAAGCTCCC
TCGTGCGCTCTCCTGTTCCGACCCTGCCGCTTACCGGATACCTGTCCGCCTTTCTCCCTTCGGGAAGCGT
GGCGCTTTCTCATAGCTCACGCTGTAGGTATCTCAGTTCGGTGTAGGTCGTTCGCTCCAAGCTGGGCTGT
GTGCACGAACCCCCCGTTCAGCCCGACCGCTGCGCCTTATCCGGTAACTATCGTCTTGAGTCCAACCCGG
TAAGACACGACTTATCGCCACTGGCAGCAGCCACTGGTAACAGGATTAGCAGAGCGAGGTATGTAGGCGG
TGCTACAGAGTTCTTGAAGTGGTGGCCTAACTACGGCTACACTAGAAGAACAGTATTTGGTATCTGCGCT
CTGCTGAAGCCAGTTACCTTCGGAAAAAGAGTTGGTAGCTCTTGATCCGGCAAACAAACCACCGCTGGTA
GCGGTGGTTTTTTTGTTTGCAAGCAGCAGATTACGCGCAGAAAAAAAGGATCTCAAGAAGATCCTTTGAT
CTTTTCTACGGGGTCTGACGCTCAGTGGAACGAAAACTCACGTTAAGGGATTTTGGTCATGAGATTATCA
AAAAGGATCTTCACCTAGATCCTTTTAAATTAAAAATGAAGTTTTAAATCAATCTAAAGTATATATGAGT
AAACTTGGTCTGACAGTTACCAATGCTTAATCAGTGAGGCACCTATCTCAGCGATCTGTCTATTTCGTTC
ATCCATAGTTGCCTGACTCCCCGTCGTGTAGATAACTACGATACGGGAGGGCTTACCATCTGGCCCCAGT
GCTGCAATGATACCGCGAGACCCACGCTCACCGGCTCCAGATTTATCAGCAATAAACCAGCCAGCCGGAA
GGGCCGAGCGCAGAAGTGGTCCTGCAACTTTATCCGCCTCCATCCAGTCTATTAATTGTTGCCGGGAAGC
TAGAGTAAGTAGTTCGCCAGTTAATAGTTTGCGCAACGTTGTTGCCATTGCTACAGGCATCGTGGTGTCA
CGCTCGTCGTTTGGTATGGCTTCATTCAGCTCCGGTTCCCAACGATCAAGGCGAGTTACATGATCCCCCA
TGTTGTGCAAAAAAGCGGTTAGCTCCTTCGGTCCTCCGATCGTTGTCAGAAGTAAGTTGGCCGCAGTGTT
ATCACTCATGGTTATGGCAGCACTGCATAATTCTCTTACTGTCATGCCATCCGTAAGATGCTTTTCTGTG
ACTGGTGAGTACTCAACCAAGTCATTCTGAGAATAGTGTATGCGGCGACCGAGTTGCTCTTGCCCGGCGT
CAATACGGGATAATACCGCGCCACATAGCAGAACTTTAAAAGTGCTCATCATTGGAAAACGTTCTTCGGG
GCGAAAACTCTCAAGGATCTTACCGCTGTTGAGATCCAGTTCGATGTAACCCACTCGTGCACCCAACTGA
TCTTCAGCATCTTTTACTTTCACCAGCGTTTCTGGGTGAGCAAAAACAGGAAGGCAAAATGCCGCAAAAA
AGGGAATAAGGGCGACACGGAAATGTTGAATACTCATACTCTTCCTTTTTCAATATTATTGAAGCATTTA
TCAGGGTTATTGTCTCATGAGCGGATACATATTTGAATGTATTTAGAAAAATAAACAAATAGGGGTTCCG
CGCACATTTCC
Features (pLannotate 1.2.2; 16 found; start..end, strand, type, name):
     44..472     -  rep_origin     f1 ori (sequence partly withheld): f1 bacteriophage origin of replication; arrow indicates direction of (+) strand synthesis
    477..546     -  CDS            lacZα (fragment): LacZα fragment of β-galactosidase; lacZ fragment
    541..673     -  repeat_region  AAV2 ITR (fragment): inverted terminal repeat of adeno-associated virus serotype 2 inverted
   1444..1506    +  sig_peptide    Igκ leader: leader sequence from mouse immunoglobulin κ light chain
   1504..2259    +  CDS            gltI (fragment): GLTI_ECOLI - Also known as ybeJ, yzzK. Experimental evidence at protein level: Swiss-Prot protein existence level 1. Part of the ABC transporter complex GltIJKL involved in glutamate and aspartate uptake. Binds to both glutamate and aspartate. From Escherichia coli (strain K12).
   2275..2991    +  CDS            cEGFP: cEGFP is a basic (constitutively fluorescent) green fluorescent protein published in 2008, derived from Aequorea victoria.
   3004..3072    +  CDS            gltI (fragment): GLTI_ECOLI - Also known as ybeJ, yzzK. Experimental evidence at protein level: Swiss-Prot protein existence level 1. Part of the ABC transporter complex GltIJKL involved in glutamate and aspartate uptake. Binds to both glutamate and aspartate. From Escherichia coli (strain K12).
   3121..3267    +  CDS            PDGFRβ TM domain: transmembrane domain from platelet derived growth factor receptor beta
   3295..3883    +  misc_feature   WPRE: woodchuck hepatitis virus posttranscriptional regulatory element
   3911..4032    -  polyA_signal   SV40 poly(A) signal: SV40 polyadenylation signal
   4055..4123    -  CDS            large T antigen (fragment): large T antigen from SV40 (simian virus 40)
   4194..4327    +  repeat_region  AAV2 ITR: inverted terminal repeat of adeno-associated virus serotype 2 inverted
   4321..4377    -  CDS            lacI (fragment): lac repressor; lacI; The lac repressor binds to the lac operator to inhibit transcription in E. coli. This inhibition can be relieved by adding lactose or isopropyl-β-D-thiogalactopyranoside (IPTG).
   4560..5148    -  rep_origin     ori: high-copy-number ColE1/pMB1/pBR322/pUC origin of replication
   5319..6179    -  CDS            AmpR: β-lactamase; bla; confers resistance to ampicillin, carbenicillin, and related antibiotics
   6180..6284    -  promoter       AmpR promoter: bla
