[The description below was written by a language model from this plasmid's Addgene catalogue record and pLannotate feature annotations shown in this document.]
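Description:
pAAV.GFAP.iGluSnFR3.v857.PDGFR is an adeno-associated virus transfer plasmid for mammalian expression of variant 857 of iGluSnFR3, a third-generation genetically encoded fluorescent glutamate indicator. It is maintained in bacteria through a high-copy ColE1/pUC-type origin and an ampicillin resistance gene (β-lactamase with its own promoter), and it also carries an f1 phage origin. Two AAV2 inverted terminal repeats, one of them annotated only as a fragment, flank the expression cassette. They provide the cis elements needed to replicate and package that cassette into recombinant AAV particles.

The sensor open reading frame starts with a mouse Igκ leader peptide that directs the protein into the secretory pathway. Next comes the E. coli glutamate/aspartate-binding protein GltI, split into two fragments by an inserted GFP-derived fluorescent domain, so that glutamate binding to GltI is converted into a change in green fluorescence. A C-terminal Myc epitope, listed in the catalogue but not annotated in the table, and the PDGFRβ transmembrane domain anchor the indicator on the extracellular face of the plasma membrane. A WPRE and an SV40 polyadenylation signal follow the coding sequence to enhance transcript stability and processing.

The construct and backbone names indicate a GFAP promoter, which is generally used for astrocyte-directed expression. The feature table does not annotate a promoter, however, leaving an unannotated stretch between the upstream ITR and the leader. The entry is tagged Cre/Lox, but no recombinase sites are annotated. The sequenced record (6,293 nt) is also shorter than the catalogued total size of 6,673 bp. The plasmid is intended for imaging extracellular glutamate and synaptic transmission.
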