Addgene plasmid #178336: pAAV.GFAP.iGluSnFR3.v857.PDGFR
Purpose: Fluorescent reporter for glutamate, third generation, variant 857. iGluSnFR3.v857
Depositing lab: Kaspar Podgorski. Depositing organization: HHMI, Janelia Research Campus. Publication: Glutamate indicators with improved activation kinetics and localization for imaging synaptic transmission. Aggarwal A, Liu R, Chen Y, Ralowicz AJ, Bergerson SJ, Tomaska F, Mohar B, Hanson TL, Hasseman JP, Reep D, Tsegaye G, Yao P, Ji X, Kloos M, Walpita D, Patel R, Mohr MA, Tillberg PW, Looger LL, Marvin JS, Hoppa MB, Konnerth A, Kleinfeld D, Schreiter ER, Podgorski K. Nat Methods. 2023 May 4. doi: 10.1038/s41592-023-01863-6. PubMed 37142767.
Backbone
  Vector backbone: pAAV GFAP
  Backbone size w/o insert (bp): 4852
  Total vector size (bp): 6673
  Vector type: Mammalian Expression, Mouse Targeting, AAV, Cre/Lox, Synthetic Biology
Growth in bacteria
  Bacterial resistance: Ampicillin, 100 μg/mL
  Growth temperature: 30°C
  Growth strain: NEB Stable
  Growth instructions: <8 hours
  Copy number: High Copy
Gene/Insert
  Gene/Insert name: pAAV GFAP iGluSnFR3 v857.PDGFR (alt names: iGluSnFR3 v857.PDGFR; iGluSnFR3 556dot857.PDGFR; v857.PDGFR)
  Species: M. musculus (mouse), R. norvegicus (rat), Synthetic
  Insert size (bp): 1821
  Tag / fusion protein: IgK-chain (N terminal on insert); Myc epi tag (C terminal on insert); PDGFR TM Domain (C terminal on insert)
Terms and licenses: Academic/Nonprofit Terms; Industry Terms: Not Available to Industry
How to cite: pAAV.GFAP.iGluSnFR3.v857.PDGFR was a gift from Kaspar Podgorski (Addgene plasmid # 178336 ; http://n2t.net/addgene:178336 ; RRID:Addgene_178336)
